Addgene plasmid #65203: pYTK096
Purpose: (Empty Backbone) Pre-Assembled Ura3 integration vector to be used in the Dueber YTK system.
Depositing lab: John Dueber. Depositing organization: University of California, Berkeley. Publication: A Highly Characterized Yeast Toolkit for Modular, Multipart Assembly. Lee ME, DeLoache WC, Cervantes B, Dueber JE. ACS Synth Biol. 2015 Apr 14. 10.1021/sb500366v PubMed 25871405.
Backbone
  Vector backbone: self-made
  Vector type: Bacterial Expression, Yeast Expression
Growth in bacteria
  Bacterial resistance: Kanamycin, 50 μg/mL
  Growth temperature: 37°C
  Growth strain: DH10B
  Copy number: High Copy
Gene/Insert
  Gene/Insert name: Pre-Assembled URA3 Integration Vector
  Species: Synthetic
  Cloning method: Restriction Enzyme; 5′ cloning site BsmBI (destroyed during cloning); 3′ cloning site BsmBI (destroyed during cloning)
Terms and licenses: Academic/Nonprofit Terms; Industry Terms: Not Available to Industry
Depositor comments: Pre-Assembled Ura3 integration vector. For more information, please visit the supplemental information in PMID:25871405.
How to cite: pYTK096 was a gift from John Dueber (Addgene plasmid # 65203 ; http://n2t.net/addgene:65203 ; RRID:Addgene_65203)
