[The description below was written by a language model from this plasmid's Addgene catalogue record and pLannotate feature annotations shown in this document.]
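Description:
pYTK096 is an empty, pre-assembled yeast integration backbone from a modular, multipart yeast toolkit (YTK) assembly system, built on a self-made synthetic scaffold of about 5.3 kb. In E. coli it is maintained at high copy through a ColE1/pUC-type origin and selected with kanamycin via the KanR aminoglycoside phosphotransferase gene. The annotation shows no yeast replication origin or centromere, which fits a vector meant to persist in Saccharomyces cerevisiae only by chromosomal integration. The record notes that it was assembled through BsmBI sites that were destroyed in the process.

The yeast-facing portion consists of a URA3 promoter fragment and the full URA3 coding sequence, which complements uracil auxotrophy and can be counterselected with 5-FOA. Flanking the cargo region are a fragment annotated as GEA2 at one end and the TIM9 coding sequence downstream of URA3. These are most plausibly genomic sequences neighbouring the URA3 locus that act as homology arms for targeted integration, although the record itself only calls the plasmid a URA3 integration vector.

Between the upstream arm and URA3 sits a superfolder GFP coding sequence followed by the bacterial rrnB T1 and T7Te terminators. No promoter for it is annotated. Given the bacterial terminators, this cassette probably serves as a visual dropout placeholder that is replaced when transcription units are assembled into the vector, so that correct E. coli clones can be recognised by loss of fluorescence; the record does not state this explicitly, nor which enzyme sites flank the cassette. The plasmid is used as a ready-made destination for stably integrating assembled expression cassettes into the yeast genome.
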