Features (pLannotate 1.2.2; 9 found; start..end, strand, type, name):
      8..364     +  CDS            GEA2 (fragment): GEA2_YEAST - Experimental evidence at protein level: Swiss-Prot protein existence level 1. Activates the ARF proteins by exchanging bound GDP for free GTP. Plays a role in maintaining mitochondrial morphology (PubMed:25190516). From Saccharomyces cerevisiae (strain ATCC 204508 / S288c) (Baker's yeast).
    883..1596    +  CDS            superfolder GFP: GFP variant that folds robustly even when fused to poorly folded proteins (Pédelacq et al., 2006)
   1608..1679    +  terminator     rrnB T1 terminator: transcription terminator T1 from the E. coli rrnB gene
   1695..1722    +  terminator     T7Te terminator: phage T7 early transcription terminator
   1934..2110    +  promoter       URA3 promoter (fragment): S. cerevisiae URA3
   2111..2914    +  CDS            URA3: orotidine-5'-phosphate decarboxylase, required for uracil biosynthesis; S. cerevisiae URA3; yeast auxotrophic marker, counterselectable with 5-fluoroorotic acid (5-FOA)
   3182..3442    +  CDS            TIM9: TIM9_YEAST - Experimental evidence at protein level: Swiss-Prot protein existence level 1. Mitochondrial intermembrane chaperone that participates in the import and insertion of multi-pass transmembrane proteins into the mitochondrial inner membrane. Also required for the transfer of beta- barrel precursors from the TOM complex to the sorting and assembly machinery (SAM complex) of the outer membrane. Acts as a chaperone-like protein that protects the hydrophobic precursors from aggregation and guide them through the mitochondrial intermembrane space. Compared to TIM10, it may have a strong st
   3556..4371    -  CDS            KanR: aminoglycoside phosphotransferase; aph(3')-Ia; confers resistance to kanamycin in bacteria or G418 (Geneticin®) in eukaryotes
   4596..5184    +  rep_origin     ori: high-copy-number ColE1/pMB1/pBR322/pUC origin of replication
>Addgene plasmid #65203 | pYTK096 | depositor full sequence | sequence record 110256 | Full Sequence
GCGGCCGCCAATGCTAAATTCGAGTGAAACACAGGAAGATCAGAAAATCCTCATTTCATCCATATTAACA
ATAATTTCAAATGTTTATTTGCATTATTTGAAACTAGGCAAGACAAGCAACGAAACGTTTTTGAAAATTT
TGAGTATTTTCAATAAATTTGTAGAGGACTCAGATATTGAAAAAAAGCTACAGCAATTAATACTTGATAA
GAAGAGTATTGAGAAGGGCAACGGTTCATCATCTCATGGATCTGCACATGAACAAACACCAGAGTCAAAC
GACGTTGAAATTGAGGCTACTGCGCCAATTGATGACAATACAGACGATGATAACAAACCGAAGTTATCTG
ATGTAGAAAAGGATTAAAGATGCTAAGAGATAGTGATGATATTTCATAAATAATGTAATTCTATATATGT
TAATTACCTTTTTTGCGAGGCATATTTATGGTGAAGGATAAGTTTTGACCATCAAAGAAGGTTAATGTGG
CTGTGGTTTCAGGGTCCATAAAGCCCACATGGATAACATTACCCCTGAATTCGCATCTAGACTGATGAGA
CGTGGTAGAGCCACAAACAGCCGGTACAAGCAACGATCTCCAGGACCATCTGAATCATGCGCGGATGACA
CGAACTCACGACGGCGATCACAGACATTAACCCACAGTACAGACACTGCGACAACGTGGCAATTCGTCGC
AATACAACGTGAGACCGAAAGTGAAACGTGATTTCATGCGTCATTTTGAACATTTTGTAAATCTTATTTA
ATAATGTGTGCGGCAATTCACATTTAATTTATGAATGTTTTCTTAACATCGCGGCAACTCAAGAAACGGC
AGGTTCGGATCTTAGCTACTAGAGAAAGAGGAGAAATACTAGATGCGTAAAGGCGAAGAGCTGTTCACTG
GTGTCGTCCCTATTCTGGTGGAACTGGATGGTGATGTCAACGGTCATAAGTTTTCCGTGCGTGGCGAGGG
TGAAGGTGACGCAACTAATGGTAAACTGACGCTGAAGTTCATCTGTACTACTGGTAAACTGCCGGTTCCT
TGGCCGACTCTGGTAACGACGCTGACTTATGGTGTTCAGTGCTTTGCTCGTTATCCGGACCATATGAAGC
AGCATGACTTCTTCAAGTCCGCCATGCCGGAAGGCTATGTGCAGGAACGCACGATTTCCTTTAAGGATGA
CGGCACGTACAAAACGCGTGCGGAAGTGAAATTTGAAGGCGATACCCTGGTAAACCGCATTGAGCTGAAA
GGCATTGACTTTAAAGAGGACGGCAATATCCTGGGCCATAAGCTGGAATACAATTTTAACAGCCACAATG
TTTACATCACCGCCGATAAACAAAAAAATGGCATTAAAGCGAATTTTAAAATTCGCCACAACGTGGAGGA
TGGCAGCGTGCAGCTGGCTGATCACTACCAGCAAAACACTCCAATCGGTGATGGTCCTGTTCTGCTGCCA
GACAATCACTATCTGAGCACGCAAAGCGTTCTGTCTAAAGATCCGAACGAGAAACGCGATCATATGGTTC
TGCTGGAGTTCGTAACCGCAGCGGGCATCACGCATGGTATGGATGAACTGTACAAATGACCAGGCATCAA
ATAAAACGAAAGGCTCAGTCGAAAGACTGGGCCTTTCGTTTTATCTGTTGTTTGTCGGTGAACGCTCTCT
ACTAGAGTCACACTGGCTCACCTTCGGGTGGGCCTTTCTGCGTTTATAGGTCTCAGCTGGAAATCTGCTC
GTCAGTGGTGCTCACACTGACGAATCATGTACAGATCATACCGATGACTGCCTGGCGACTCACAACTAAG
CAAGACAGCCGGAACCAGCGCCGGCGAACACCACTGCATATATGGCATATCACAACAGTCCACGTCTCAA
GCAGTTACAGAGATGTTACGAACCACTAGTGCACTGCAGTACACGGTTTCCTTGAAATTTTTTTGATTCG
GTAATCTCCGAACAGAAGGAAGAACGAAGGAAGGAGCACAGACTTAGATTGGTATATATACGCATATGTA
GTGTTGAAGAAACATGAAATTGCCCAGTATTCTTAACCCAACTGCACAGAACAAAAACGTGCAGGAAACG
AAGATAAATCATGTCGAAAGCTACATATAAGGAACGTGCTGCTACTCATCCTAGTCCTGTTGCTGCCAAG
CTATTTAATATCATGCACGAAAAGCAAACAAACTTGTGTGCTTCATTGGATGTTCGTACCACCAAGGAAT
TACTGGAGTTAGTTGAAGCATTAGGTCCCAAAATTTGTTTACTAAAAACACATGTGGATATCTTGACTGA
TTTTTCCATGGAGGGCACAGTTAAGCCGCTAAAGGCATTATCCGCCAAGTACAATTTTTTACTCTTCGAG
GACAGAAAATTTGCTGACATTGGTAATACAGTCAAATTGCAGTACTCTGCGGGTGTATACAGAATAGCAG
AATGGGCAGACATTACGAATGCACACGGTGTGGTGGGCCCAGGTATTGTTAGCGGTTTGAAGCAGGCGGC
AGAAGAAGTAACAAAGGAACCTAGAGGCCTTTTGATGTTAGCAGAATTGTCATGCAAGGGCTCCCTATCT
ACTGGAGAATATACTAAGGGTACTGTTGACATTGCGAAGAGCGACAAAGATTTTGTTATCGGCTTTATTG
CTCAAAGAGACATGGGTGGAAGAGATGAAGGTTACGATTGGTTGATTATGACACCCGGTGTGGGTTTAGA
TGACAAGGGAGATGCATTGGGTCAACAGTATAGAACCGTGGATGATGTGGTTTCTACAGGATCTGACATT
ATTATTGTTGGAAGAGGACTATTTGCAAAGGGAAGGGATGCTAAGGTAGAGGGTGAACGTTACAGAAAAG
CAGGCTGGGAAGCATATTTGAGAAGATGCGGCCAGCAAAACTAAAAAACTGTATTATAAGTAAATGCATG
TATACTAAACTCACAAATTAGAGCTTCAATTTAATTATATCAGTTATTACCCGAGTAGAGCACTTGAATC
CACTGCCCCGGGAATCTCGGTCGTAATGATTTCTATAATGACGAAAAAAAAAAAATTGGAAAGAAAAAGC
TTCATGGCCTTTATAAAAAGGAACTATCCAATACCTCGCCAGAACCAAGTAACAGTATTTTACGGGGCAC
AAATCAAGAACAATAAGACAGGACTGTAAAGATGGACGCATTGAACTCCAAAGAACAACAAGAGTTCCAA
AAAGTAGTGGAACAAAAGCAAATGAAGGATTTCATGCGTTTGTACTCTAATCTGGTAGAAAGATGTTTCA
CAGACTGTGTCAATGACTTCACAACATCAAAGCTAACCAATAAGGAACAAACATGCATCATGAAGTGCTC
AGAAAAGTTCTTGAAGCATAGCGAACGTGTAGGGCAGCGTTTCCAAGAACAAAACGCTGCCTTGGGACAA
GGCTTGGGCCGATAAGGTGTACTGGCGTATATATATCTAATTATGTATCTCTGGTGTAGCCCATTTTTAG
CATGTAAATATAAAGACCGAGCGGCCGCGTGTTACAACCAATTAACCAATTCTGATTAGAAAAACTCATC
GAGCATCAAATGAAACTGCAATTTATTCATATCAGGATTATCAATACCATATTTTTGAAAAAGCCGTTTC
TGTAATGAAGGAGAAAACTCACCGAGGCAGTTCCATAGGATGGCAAGATCCTGGTATCGGTCTGCGATTC
CGACTCGTCCAACATCAATACAACCTATTAATTTCCCCTCGTCAAAAATAAGGTTATCAAGTGAGAAATC
ACCATGAGTGACGACTGAATCCGGTGAGAATGGCAAAAGCTTATGCATTTCTTTCCAGACTTGTTCAACA
GGCCAGCCATTACGCTCGTCATCAAAATCACTCGCATCAACCAAACCGTTATTCATTCGTGATTGCGCCT
GAGCGAGGCGAAATACGCGATCGCTGTTAAAAGGACAATTACAAACAGGAATCGAATGCAACCGGCGCAG
GAACACTGCCAGCGCATCAACAATATTTTCACCTGAATCAGGATATTCTTCTAATACCTGGAATGCTGTT
TTCCCGGGGATCGCAGTGGTGAGTAACCATGCATCATCAGGAGTACGGATAAAATGCTTGATGGTCGGAA
GAGGCATAAATTCCGTCAGCCAGTTTAGTCTGACCATCTCATCTGTAACATCATTGGCAACGCTACCTTT
GCCATGTTTCAGAAACAACTCTGGCGCATCGGGCTTCCCATACAATCGATAGATTGTCGCACCTGATTGC
CCGACATTATCGCGAGCCCATTTATACCCATATAAATCAGCATCCATGTTGGAATTTAATCGCGGCCTGG
AGCAAGACGTTTCCCGTTGAATATGGCTCATAACACCCCTTGTATTACTGTTTATGTAAGCAGACAGTTT
TATTGTTCATGATGATATATTTTTATCTTGTGCAATGTAACATCAGAGATTTTGAGACACAACGTGGCTT
TGTTGAATAAATCGAACTTTTGCTGAGTTGAAGGATCAGTCATGACCAAAATCCCTTAACGTGAGTTTTC
GTTCCACTGAGCGTCAGACCCCGTAGAAAAGATCAAAGGATCTTCTTGAGATCCTTTTTTTCTGCGCGTA
ATCTGCTGCTTGCAAACAAAAAAACCACCGCTACCAGCGGTGGTTTGTTTGCCGGATCAAGAGCTACCAA
CTCTTTTTCCGAAGGTAACTGGCTTCAGCAGAGCGCAGATACCAAATACTGTTCTTCTAGTGTAGCCGTA
GTTAGGCCACCACTTCAAGAACTCTGTAGCACCGCCTACATACCTCGCTCTGCTAATCCTGTTACCAGTG
GCTGCTGCCAGTGGCGATAAGTCGTGTCTTACCGGGTTGGACTCAAGACGATAGTTACCGGATAAGGCGC
AGCGGTCGGGCTGAACGGGGGGTTCGTGCACACAGCCCAGCTTGGAGCGAACGACCTACACCGAACTGAG
ATACCTACAGCGTGAGCTATGAGAAAGCGCCACGCTTCCCGAAGGGAGAAAGGCGGACAGGTATCCGGTA
AGCGGCAGGGTCGGAACAGGAGAGCGCACGAGGGAGCTTCCAGGGGGAAACGCCTGGTATCTTTATAGTC
CTGTCGGGTTTCGCCACCTCTGACTTGAGCGTCGATTTTTGTGATGCTCGTCAGGGGGGCGGAGCCTATG
GAAAAACGCCAGCAACGCGGCCTTTTTACGGTTCCTGGCCTTTTGCTGGCCTTTTGCTCACATGTTCTTT
CCTGCGTTATCCCCTGATTCTGTGGATAACCGT
