>Addgene plasmid #65203 | pYTK096 | addgene partial sequence | sequence record 112791 | ASK-FN2 5'-CGGCCTTTTTACGGTTCCTG-3'
TTATCCCCTGATTCTGTGGATAACCGTGCGGCCGCCAATGCTAAATTCGAGTGAAACACAGGAAGATCAG
AAAATCCTCATTTCATCCATATTAACAATAATTTCAAATGTTTATTTGCATTATTTGAAACTAGGCAAGA
CAAGCAACGAAACGTTTTTGAAAATTTTGAGTATTTTCAATAAATTTGTAGAGGACTCAGATATTGAAAA
AAAGCTACAGCAATTAATACTTGATAAGAAGAGTATTGAGAAGGGCAACGGTTCATCATCTCATGGATCT
GCACATGAACAAACACCAGAGTCAAACGACGTTGAAATTGAGGCTACTGCGCCAATTGATGACAATACAG
ACGATGATAACAAACCGAAGTTATCTGATGTAGAAAAGGATTAAAGATGCTAAGAGATAGTGATGATATT
TCATAAATAATGTAATTCTATATATGTTAATTACCTTTTTTGCGAGGCATATTTATGGTGAAGGATAAGT
TTTGACCATCAAAGAAGGTTAATGTGGCTGTGGTTTCAGGGTCCATAAAGCCCACATGGATAACATTACC
CCTGAATTCGCATCTAGACTGATGAGACGTGGTAGAGCCACAAACAGCCGGTACAAGCAACGATCTCCAG
GACCATCTGAATCATGCGCGGATGACACGAACTCACGACGGCGATCACAGACATTAACCCACAGTACAGA
CACTGCGACAACGTGGCAATTCGTCGCAATACAACGTGAGACCGAAAGTGAAACGTGATTTCATGCGTCA
TTTTGAACATTTTGTAAATCTTATTTAATAATGTGTGCGGCAATTCACATTTAATTTATGAATGTTTTCT
TAACATCGCGGCAACTCAAGAAACGGCAGGTTCGGATCTTAGCTAC
