>Addgene plasmid #65203 | pYTK096 | addgene partial sequence | sequence record 114502 | pBbA5c-3 5'-CGTTTTATTTGATGCCTGG-3'
CGCTGCGGTTACGAACTCCAGCAGAACCATATGATCGCGTTTCTCGTTCGGATCTTTAGACAGAACGCTT
TGCGTGCTCAGATAGTGATTGTCTGGCAGCAGAACAGGACCATCACCGATTGGAGTGTTTTGCTGGTAGT
GATCAGCCAGCTGCACGCTGCCATCCTCCACGTTGTGGCGAATTTTAAAATTCGCTTTAATGCCATTTTT
TTGTTTATCGGCGGTGATGTAAACATTGTGGCTGTTAAAATTGTATTCCAGCTTATGGCCCAGGATATTG
CCGTCCTCTTTAAAGTCAATGCCTTTCAGCTCAATGCGGTTTACCAGGGTATCGCCTTCAAATTTCACTT
CCGCACGCGTTTTGTACGTGCCGTCATCCTTAAAGGAAATCGTGCGTTCCTGCACATAGCCTTCCGGCAT
GGCGGACTTGAAGAAGTCATGCTGCTTCATATGGTCCGGATAACGAGCAAAGCACTGAACACCATAAGTC
AGCGTCGTTACCAGAGTCGGCCAAGGAACCGGCAGTTTACCAGTAGTACAGATGAACTTCAGCGTCAGTT
TACCATTAGTTGCGTCACCTTCACCCTCGCCACGCACGGAAAACTTATGACCGTTGACATCACCATCCAG
TTCCACCAGAATAGGGACGACACCAGTGAACAGCTCTTCGCCTTTACGCATCTAGTATTTCTCCTCTTTC
TCTAGTAGCTAAGATCCGAACCTGCCGTTTCTTGAGTTGCCGCGATGTTAAGAAAACATTCATAAATTAA
ATGTGAATTGCCGCACACATTATTAAATAAGATTTACAAAATGTTCAAAATGACGCATGA
