>Addgene plasmid #65203 | pYTK096 | addgene partial sequence | sequence record 220952 | KanR2-F 5'-GAACTGCCTCGGTGAGTTTT-3'
GGTATTGATAATCCTGATATGAATAAATTGCAGTTTCATTTGATGCTCGATGAGTTTTTCTAATCAGAAT
TGGTTAATTGGTTGTAACACGCGGCCGCTCGGTCTTTATATTTACATGCTAAAAATGGGCTACACCAGAG
ATACATAATTAGATATATATACGCCAGTACACCTTATCGGCCCAAGCCTTGTCCCAAGGCAGCGTTTTGT
TCTTGGAAACGCTGCCCTACACGTTCGCTATGCTTCAAGAACTTTTCTGAGCACTTCATGATGCATGTTT
GTTCCTTATTGGTTAGCTTTGATGTTGTGAAGTCATTGACACAGTCTGTGAAACATCTTTCTACCAGATT
AGAGTACAAACGCATGAAATCCTTCATTTGCTTTTGTTCCACTACTTTTTGGAACTCTTGTTGTTCTTTG
GAGTTCAATGCGTCCATCTTTACAGTCCTGTCTTATTGTTCTTGATTTGTGCCCCGTAAAATACTGTTAC
TTGGTTCTGGCGAGGTATTGGATAGTTCCTTTTTATAAAGGCCATGAAGCTTTTTCTTTCCAATTTTTTT
TTTTTCGTCATTATAGAAATCATTACGACCGAGATTCCCGGGGCAGTGGATTCAAGTGCTCTACTCGGGT
AATAACTGATATAATTAAATTGAAGCTCTAATTTGTGAGTTTAGTATACATGCATTTACTTATAATACAG
TTTTTTAGTTTTGCTGGCCGCATCTTCTCAAATATGCTTCCCAGCCTGCTTTTCTGTAACGTTCACCCTC
TACCTTAGCATCCCTTCCCTTTGCAAATAGTCCTCTTCCAACAATAATAATGTCAGATCCTGTAGAAACC
ACATCATCCACGGTTCTATACTGTTGACCCAATGCATCTCCCTTGTCATCTAAACCCACACCGGGTGTCA
TAATCAACCAATCGTAACCTTCATCTCTTCCACCCATGTCTCTTTGA
